>Addgene plasmid #209357 | pLCS104 | addgene full sequence | sequence record 420620 | Addgene NGS Result
TCGCGCGTTTCGGTGATGACGGTGAAAACCTCTGACACATGCAGCTCCCGGAGACGGTCACAGCTTGTCT
GTAAGCGGATGCCGGGAGCAGACAAGCCCGTCAGGGCGCGTCAGCGGGTGTTGGCGGGTGTCGGGGCTGG
CTTAACTATGCGGCATCAGAGCAGATTGTACTGAGAGTGCACCATATGCGGTGTGAAATACCGCACAGAT
GCGTAAGGAGAAAATACCGCATCAGGCGCCATTCGCCATTCAGGCTGCGCAACTGTTGGGAAGGGCGATC
GGTGCGGGCCTCTTCGCTATTACGCCAGCTGGCGAAAGGGGGATGTGCTGCAAGGCGATTAAGTTGGGTA
ACGCCAGGGTTTTCCCAGTCACGACGTTGTAAAACGACGGCCAGTGCCAAACTTTCGCGAAGCACCCACC
CTAAGCCACATTTTAATCCTTCTGTTGGCCATGCCCCATCAAAGTTGCACTTAACCCAAGATTGTGGTGG
AGCTTCCCATGTTTCTCGTCTGTCCCGACGGTGTTGTGGTTGGTGCTTTCCTTACATTCTGAGCCTCTTT
CCTTCTAATCCACTCATCTGCATCTTCTTGTGTCCTTACTAATACCTCATTGGTTCCAAATTCCCTCCCT
TTAAGCACCAGCTCGTTTCTGTTCTTCCACAGCCTCCCAAGTATCCAAGGGACTAAAGCCTCCACATTCT
TCAGATCAGGATATTCTTGTTTAAGATGTTGAACTCTATGGAGGTTTGTATGAACTGATGATCTAGGACC
GGATAAGTTCCCTTCTTCATAGCGAACTTATTCAAAGAATGTTTTGTGTATCATTCTTGTTACATTGTTA
TTAATGAAAAAATATTATTGGTCATTGGACTGAACACGAGTGTTAAATATGGACCAGGCCCCAAATAAGA
TCCATTGATATATGAATTAAATAACAAGAATAAATCGAGTCACCAAACCACTTGCCTTTTTTAACGAGAC
TTGTTCACCAACTTGATACAAAAGTCATTATCCTATGCAAATCAATAATCATACAAAAATATCCAATAAC
ACTAAAAAATTAAAAGAAATGGATAATTTCACAATATGTTATACGATAAAGAAGTTACTTTTCCAAGAAA
TTCACTGATTTTATAAGCCCACTTGCATTAGATAAATGGCAAAAAAAAACAAAAAGGAAAAGAAATAAAG
CACGAAGAATTCTAGAAAATACGAAATACGCTTCAATGCAGTGGGACCCACGGTTCAATTATTGCCAATT
TTCAGCTCCACCGTATATTTAAAAAATAAAACGATAATGCTAAAAAAATATAAATCGTAACGATCGTTAA
ATCTCAACGGCTGGATCTTATGACGACCGTTAGAAATTGTGGTTGTCGACGAGTCAGTAATAAACGGCGT
CAAAGTGGTTGCAGCCGGCACACACGAGTCGTGTTTATCAACTCAAAGCACAAATACTTTTCCTCAACCT
AAAAATAAGGCAATTAGCCAAAAACAACTTTGCGTGTAAACAACGCTCAATACACGTGTCATTTTATTAT
TAGCTATTGCTTCACCGCCTTAGCTTTCTCGTGACCTAGTCGTCCTCGTCTTTTCTTCTTCTTCTTCTAT
AAAACAATACCCAAAGAGCTCTTCTTCTTCACAATTCAGATTTCAATTTCTCAAAATCTTAAAAACTTTC
TCTCAATTCTCTCTACCGTGATCAAGGTAAATTTCTGTGTTCCTTATTCTCTCAAAATCTTCGATTTTGT
TTTCGTTCGATCCCAATTTCGTATATGTTCTTTGGTTTAGATTCTGTTAATCTTAGATCGAAGACGATTT
TCTGGGTTTGATCGTTAGATATCATCTTAATTCTCGATTAGGGTTTCATAGATATCATCCGATTTGTTCA
AATAATTTGAGTTTTGTCGAATAATTACTCTTCGATTTGTGATTTCTATCTAGATCTGGTGTTAGTTTCT
AGTTTGTGCGATCGAATTTGTCCTCGAGATGGCAGAAATCGGTACTGGCTTTCCATTCGACCCCCATTAT
GTGGAAGTCCTGGGCGAGCGCATGCACTACGTCGATGTTGGTCCGCGCGATGGCACCCCTGTGCTGTTCC
TGCACGGTAACCCGACCTCCTCCTACGTGTGGCGCAACATCATCCCGCATGTTGCACCGACCCATCGCTG
CATTGCTCCAGACCTGATCGGTATGGGCAAATCCGACAAACCAGACCTGGGTTATTTCTTCGACGACCAC
GTCCGCTTCATGGATGCCTTCATCGAAGCCCTGGGTCTGGAAGAGGTCGTCCTGGTCATTCACGACTGGG
GCTCCGCTCTGGGTTTCCACTGGGCCAAGCGCAATCCAGAGCGCGTCAAAGGTATTGCATTTATGGAGTT
CATCCGCCCTATCCCGACCTGGGACGAATGGCCAGAATTTGCCCGCGAGACCTTCCAGGCCTTCCGCACC
ACCGACGTCGGCCGCAAGCTGATCATCGATCAGAACGTTTTTATCGAGGGTACGCTGCCGATGGGTGTCG
TCCGCCCGCTGACTGAAGTCGAGATGGACCATTACCGCGAGCCGTTCCTGAATCCTGTTGACCGCGAGCC
ACTGTGGCGCTTCCCAAACGAGCTGCCAATCGCCGGTGAGCCAGCGAACATCGTCGCGCTGGTCGAAGAA
TACATGGACTGGCTGCACCAGTCCCCTGTCCCGAAGCTGCTGTTCTGGGGCACCCCAGGCGTTCTGATCC
CACCGGCCGAAGCCGCTCGCCTGGCCAAAAGCCTGCCTAACTGCAAGGCTGTGGACATCGGCCCGGGTCT
GAATCTGCTGCAAGAAGACAACCCGGACCTGATCGGCAGCGAGATCGCGCGCTGGCTGTCGACGCTTGAG
ATTTCCGGCTCCGGACTCAGATCACGAGCTCAAGCTTCAAATTCTGCAGTCGACGGTACCGCGGGCCCGG
GATCATCAACAAGTTTGTACAAAAAAGCTGAACGAGAAACGTAAAATGATATAAATATCAATATATTAAA
TTAGATTTTGCATAAAAAACAGACTACATAATACTGTAAAACACAACATATCCAGTCACTATGGCGGCCG
CATTAGGCACCCCAGGCTTTACACTTTATGCTTCCGGCTCGTATAATGTGTGGATTTTGAGTTAGGATCC
GTCGAGATTTTCAGGAGCTAAGGAAGCTAAAATGGAGAAAAAAATCACTGGATATACCACCGTTGATATA
TCCCAATGGCATCGTAAAGAACATTTTGAGGCATTTCAGTCAGTTGCTCAATGTACCTATAACCAGACCG
TTCAGCTGGATATTACGGCCTTTTTAAAGACCGTAAAGAAAAATAAGCACAAGTTTTATCCGGCCTTTAT
TCACATTCTTGCCCGCCTGATGAATGCTCATCCGGAGTTCCGTATGGCAATGAAAGACGGTGAGCTGGTG
ATATGGGATAGTGTTCACCCTTGTTACACCGTTTTCCATGAGCAAACTGAAACGTTTTCATCGCTCTGGA
GTGAATACCACGACGATTTCCGGCAGTTTCTACACATATATTCGCAAGATGTGGCGTGTTACGGTGAAAA
CCTGGCCTATTTCCCTAAAGGGTTTATTGAGAATATGTTTTTCGTCTCAGCCAATCCCTGGGTGAGTTTC
ACCAGTTTTGATTTAAACGTGGCCAATATGGACAACTTCTTCGCCCCCGTTTTCACCATGGGCAAATATT
ATACGCAAGGCGACAAGGTGCTGATGCCGCTGGCGATTCAGGTTCATCATGCCGTTTGTGATGGCTTCCA
TGTCGGCAGAATGCTTAATGAATTACAACAGTACTGCGATGAGTGGCAGGGCGGGGCGTAAAGATCTGGA
TCCGGCTTACTAAAAGCCAGATAACAGTATGCGTATTTGCGCGCTGATTTTTGCGGTATAAGAATATATA
CTGATATGTATACCCGAAGTATGTCAAAAAGAGGTATGCTATGAAGCAGCGTATTACAGTGACAGTTGAC
AGCGACAGCTATCAGTTGCTCAAGGCATATATGATGTCAATATCTCCGGTCTGGTAAGCACAACCATGCA
GAATGAAGCCCGTCGTCTGCGTGCCGAACGCTGGAAAGCGGAAAATCAGGAAGGGATGGCTGAGGTCGCC
CGGTTTATTGAAATGAACGGCTCTTTTGCTGACGAGAACAGGGGCTGGTGAAATGCAGTTTAAGGTTTAC
ACCTATAAAAGAGAGAGCCGTTATCGTCTGTTTGTGGATGTACAGAGTGATATTATTGACACGCCCGGGC
GACGGATGGTGATCCCCCTGGCCAGTGCACGTCTGCTGTCAGATAAAGTCTCCCGTGAACTTTACCCGGT
GGTGCATATCGGGGATGAAAGCTGGCGCATGATGACCACCGATATGGCCAGTGTGCCGGTCTCCGTTATC
GGGGAAGAAGTGGCTGATCTCAGCCACCGCGAAAATGACATCAAAAACGCCATTAACCTGATGTTCTGGG
GAATATAAATGTCAGGCTCCCTTATACACAGCCAGTCTGCAGGTCGACCATAGTGACTGGATATGTTGTG
TTTTACAGTATTATGTAGTCTGTTTTTTATGCAAAATCTAATTTAATATATTGATATTTATATCATTTTA
CGTTTCTCGTTCAGCTTTCTTGTACAAAGTGGTTGATGATCCTAGGTGAGTCTAGAGAGTTAATTAAGAC
CCGGGACTAGTCCCTAGAGTCCTGCTTTAATGAGATATGCGAGACGCCTATGATCGCATGATATTTGCTT
TCAATTCTGTTGTGCACGTTGTAAAAAACCTGAGCATGTGTAGCTCAGATCCTTACCGCCGGTTTCGGTT
CATTCTAATGAATATATCACCCGTTACTATCGTATTTTTATGAATAATATTCTCCGTTCAATTTACTGAT
TGTACCCTACTACTTATATGTACAATATTAAAATGAAAACAATATATTGTGCTGAATAGGTTTATAGCGA
CATCTATGATAGAGCGCCACAATAACAAACAATTGCGTTTTATTATTACAAATCCAATTTTAAAAAAAGC
GGCAGAACCGGTCAAACCTAAAAGACTGATTACATAAATCTTATTCAAATTTCAAAAGTGCCCCAGGGGC
TAGTATCTACGACACACCGAGCGGCGAACTAATAACGCTCACTGAAGGGAACTCCGGTTCCCCGCCGGCG
CGCATGGGTGAGATTCCTTGAAGTTGAGTATTGGCCGTCCGCTCTACCGAAAGTTACGGGCACCATTCAA
CCCGGTCCAGCACGGCGGCCGGGTAACCGACTTGCTGCCCCGAGAATTATGCAGCATTTTTTTGGTGTAT
GTGGGCCCCAAATGAAGTGCAGGTCAAACCTTGACAGTGACGACAAATCGTTGGGCGGGTCCAGGGCGAA
TTTTGCGACAACATGTCGAGGCTCAGCAGGACCTGCAGGTCGACTCTAGAGGATCCCCGGGTACCGAGCT
CGAATTCGTAATCATGTCATAGCTGTTTCCTGTGTGAAATTGTTATCCGCTCACAATTCCACACAACATA
CGAGCCGGAAGCATAAAGTGTAAAGCCTGGGGTGCCTAATGAGTGAGCTAACTCACATTAATTGCGTTGC
GCTCACTGCCCGCTTTCCAGTCGGGAAACCTGTCGTGCCAGCTGCATTAATGAATCGGCCAACGCGCGGG
GAGAGGCGGTTTGCGTATTGGGCGCTCTTCCGCTTCCTCGCTCACTGACTCGCTGCGCTCGGTCGTTCGG
CTGCGGCGAGCGGTATCAGCTCACTCAAAGGCGGTAATACGGTTATCCACAGAATCAGGGGATAACGCAG
GAAAGAACATGTGAGCAAAAGGCCAGCAAAAGGCCAGGAACCGTAAAAAGGCCGCGTTGCTGGCGTTTTT
CCATAGGCTCCGCCCCCCTGACGAGCATCACAAAAATCGACGCTCAAGTCAGAGGTGGCGAAACCCGACA
GGACTATAAAGATACCAGGCGTTTCCCCCTGGAAGCTCCCTCGTGCGCTCTCCTGTTCCGACCCTGCCGC
TTACCGGATACCTGTCCGCCTTTCTCCCTTCGGGAAGCGTGGCGCTTTCTCATAGCTCACGCTGTAGGTA
TCTCAGTTCGGTGTAGGTCGTTCGCTCCAAGCTGGGCTGTGTGCACGAACCCCCCGTTCAGCCCGACCGC
TGCGCCTTATCCGGTAACTATCGTCTTGAGTCCAACCCGGTAAGACACGACTTATCGCCACTGGCAGCAG
CCACTGGTAACAGGATTAGCAGAGCGAGGTATGTAGGCGGTGCTACAGAGTTCTTGAAGTGGTGGCCTAA
CTACGGCTACACTAGAAGAACAGTATTTGGTATCTGCGCTCTGCTGAAGCCAGTTACCTTCGGAAAAAGA
GTTGGTAGCTCTTGATCCGGCAAACAAACCACCGCTGGTAGCGGTGGTTTTTTTGTTTGCAAGCAGCAGA
TTACGCGCAGAAAAAAAGGATCTCAAGAAGATCCTTTGATCTTTTCTACGGGGTCTGACGCTCAGTGGAA
CGAAAACTCACGTTAAGGGATTTTGGTCATGAGATTATCAAAAAGGATCTTCACCTAGATCCTTTTAAAT
TAAAAATGAAGTTTTAAATCAATCTAAAGTATATATGAGTAAACTTGGTCTGACAGTTACCAATGCTTAA
TCAGTGAGGCACCTATCTCAGCGATCTGTCTATTTCGTTCATCCATAGTTGCCTGACTCCCCGTCGTGTA
GATAACTACGATACGGGAGGGCTTACCATCTGGCCCCAGTGCTGCAATGATACCGCGAGACCCACGCTCA
CCGGCTCCAGATTTATCAGCAATAAACCAGCCAGCCGGAAGGGCCGAGCGCAGAAGTGGTCCTGCAACTT
TATCCGCCTCCATCCAGTCTATTAATTGTTGCCGGGAAGCTAGAGTAAGTAGTTCGCCAGTTAATAGTTT
GCGCAACGTTGTTGCCATTGCTACAGGCATCGTGGTGTCACGCTCGTCGTTTGGTATGGCTTCATTCAGC
TCCGGTTCCCAACGATCAAGGCGAGTTACATGATCCCCCATGTTGTGCAAAAAAGCGGTTAGCTCCTTCG
GTCCTCCGATCGTTGTCAGAAGTAAGTTGGCCGCAGTGTTATCACTCATGGTTATGGCAGCACTGCATAA
TTCTCTTACTGTCATGCCATCCGTAAGATGCTTTTCTGTGACTGGTGAGTACTCAACCAAGTCATTCTGA
GAATAGTGTATGCGGCGACCGAGTTGCTCTTGCCCGGCGTCAATACGGGATAATACCGCGCCACATAGCA
GAACTTTAAAAGTGCTCATCATTGGAAAACGTTCTTCGGGGCGAAAACTCTCAAGGATCTTACCGCTGTT
GAGATCCAGTTCGATGTAACCCACTCGTGCACCCAACTGATCTTCAGCATCTTTTACTTTCACCAGCGTT
TCTGGGTGAGCAAAAACAGGAAGGCAAAATGCCGCAAAAAAGGGAATAAGGGCGACACGGAAATGTTGAA
TACTCATACTCTTCCTTTTTCAATATTATTGAAGCATTTATCAGGGTTATTGTCTCATGAGCGGATACAT
ATTTGAATGTATTTAGAAAAATAAACAAATAGGGGTTCCGCGCACATTTCCCCGAAAAGTGCCACCTGAC
GTCTAAGAAACCATTATTATCATGACATTAACCTATAAAAATAGGCGTATCACGAGGCCCTTTCGTC
Features (pLannotate 1.2.2; 21 found; start..end, strand, type, name):
    137..236     +  misc_feature   bom (fragment): basis of mobility region from pBR322
    242..396     -  CDS            lacZα (fragment): LacZα fragment of β-galactosidase; lacZ fragment
   1989..2879    +  CDS            HaloTag®: modified bacterial dehalogenase that forms covalent bonds with chloroalkane derivatives
   2880..2944    +  misc_feature   MCS: multiple cloning site
   2949..3073    +  protein_bind   attR1: mutant version of attR; recombination site for the Gateway® LR reaction LR Clonase™
   3098..3128    +  promoter       lac UV5 promoter: E. coli lac promoter with an "up" mutation
   3152..3181    +  promoter       cat promoter (fragment): promoter of the E. coli cat gene encoding chloramphenicol acetyltransferase
   3182..3838    +  CDS            cat: CAT_ECOLX - Experimental evidence at protein level: Swiss-Prot protein existence level 1. This enzyme is an effector of chloramphenicol resistance in bacteria. From Escherichia coli. This protein is used as a marker in many commonly used cloning vectors, such as pACYC184.
   4020..4178    +  CDS            ccdA (fragment): CCDA_ECO57 - Also known as H, letA. Experimental evidence at protein level: Swiss-Prot protein existence level 1. Antitoxin component of a type II toxin-antitoxin (TA) system which inhibits the post-segregational killing (PSK) of plasmid-free cells, also referred to as a plasmid addiction system. Binds to and blocks the activity of CcdB; will also remove bound CcdB protein from the CcdB-GyrA complex by forming a CcdA-CcdB complex, a process termed rejuvenation. Functions as a transcriptional corepressor for the ccdAB operon, repression also requires CcdB (By similarity). From Escherichia coli
   4183..4485    +  CDS            ccdB: CCDB_ECOLI - Also known as G, letB, letD. Experimental evidence at protein level: Swiss-Prot protein existence level 1. Toxic component of a type II toxin-antitoxin (TA) system, functioning in plasmid maintainence. Responsible for the post- segregational killing (PSK) of plasmid-free cells, also referred to as a plasmid addiction system. Half-life of over 2 hours. Cell killing by CcdB is accompanied by filamentation, defects in chromosome and plasmid segregation, defects in cell division, formation of anucleate cells, decreased DNA synthesis and plasmid loss. Interferes with the activity of DN
   4529..4653    -  protein_bind   attR2: mutant version of attR; recombination site for the Gateway® LR reaction LR Clonase™
   4712..5419    +  terminator     OCS terminator: octopine synthase terminator
   5422..5467    -  misc_feature   MCS (fragment): pUC18/19 multiple cloning site
   5500..5516    -  protein_bind   lac operator: The lac repressor binds to the lac operator to inhibit transcription in E. coli. This inhibition can be relieved by adding lactose or isopropyl-β-D-thiogalactopyranoside (IPTG). lac repressor encoded by lacI
   5524..5554    -  promoter       lac promoter: promoter for the E. coli lac operon
   5569..5590    -  protein_bind   CAP binding site: CAP binding activates transcription in the presence of cAMP. E. coli catabolite activator protein
   5603..5695    -  CDS            lacI (fragment): lac repressor; lacI; The lac repressor binds to the lac operator to inhibit transcription in E. coli. This inhibition can be relieved by adding lactose or isopropyl-β-D-thiogalactopyranoside (IPTG).
   5878..6466    -  rep_origin     ori: high-copy-number ColE1/pMB1/pBR322/pUC origin of replication
   6637..7497    -  CDS            AmpR: β-lactamase; bla; confers resistance to ampicillin, carbenicillin, and related antibiotics
   7498..7602    -  promoter       AmpR promoter: bla
   7697..35      +  CDS            rop (fragment) (across the origin): Rop protein, which maintains plasmids at low copy number; rop
