[The description below was written by a language model from this plasmid's Addgene catalogue record and pLannotate feature annotations shown in this document.]
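Description:
pLCS104 is an empty Gateway destination vector for transient expression of proteins in plant protoplasts, built on the pLCS100 backbone and listed as a plant expression plasmid of about 7.7 kb. It carries no T-DNA borders or plant selectable marker in the annotated features, consistent with direct transfection rather than Agrobacterium delivery. In E. coli it replicates from a high-copy ColE1/pUC-type origin and is selected with ampicillin through the β-lactamase gene. Remnants of pUC-style lac elements (lacZα fragment, lac promoter and operator, CAP site) and short bom, rop and lacI fragments are backbone leftovers.

The expression cassette is described as being driven by the Arabidopsis UBQ10 promoter. The feature table does not annotate this promoter, but an unannotated stretch lies upstream of the HaloTag coding sequence, where it would be expected. HaloTag, a modified bacterial dehalogenase that bonds covalently to chloroalkane ligands, is followed by a short multiple cloning site and then the Gateway cassette: attR1, a chloramphenicol acetyltransferase gene with its promoter, a ccdA fragment, the ccdB toxin gene, and attR2. The octopine synthase terminator closes the transcription unit. An LR recombination with an entry clone replaces the cat–ccdB segment with the gene of interest, which should yield an N-terminal HaloTag fusion if the reading frame is maintained. Because ccdB kills standard strains, the unrecombined vector must be maintained in a ccdB-tolerant host under chloramphenicol plus ampicillin, and ccdB provides counter-selection against non-recombinant plasmids after cloning. The vector belongs to a toolkit of Gateway- and Gibson-compatible plant vectors. Its HaloTag fusions suit applications that rely on ligand labelling, such as imaging or capture of the tagged protein in protoplasts.
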