Addgene plasmid #209357: pLCS104
Purpose: (Empty Backbone) Gateway cloning compatible vector for transient expression in protoplasts. Arabidopsis UBQ10 promoter for N-terminal HaloTag fusion protein.
Depositing lab: Lucia Strader. Depositing organization: Washington University in Saint Louis. Publication: An improved toolkit of gateway- and gibson assembly-compatible vectors for protoplast transfection and agrobacterium-mediated plant transformation. Allen JR, Flanagan M, Pathak S, Emenecker SK, Emenecker RJ, Strader LC. BMC Res Notes. 2025 Apr 8;18(1):149. doi: 10.1186/s13104-025-07231-1. PubMed 40200324.
Backbone
  Vector backbone: pLCS100
  Vector type: Plant Expression
Growth in bacteria
  Bacterial resistance: Chloramphenicol and Ampicillin, 25 & 100 μg/mL
  Growth temperature: 37°C
  Growth strain: ccdB Survival
  Copy number: High Copy
Gene/Insert
  Gene/Insert name: None
Terms and licenses: Academic/Nonprofit Terms; Industry Terms: Not Available to Industry
Depositor comments: Please visit https://doi.org/10.21203/rs.3.rs-3558280/v1 for preprint.
How to cite: pLCS104 was a gift from Lucia Strader (Addgene plasmid # 209357 ; http://n2t.net/addgene:209357 ; RRID:Addgene_209357)
